>Addgene plasmid #39818 | EKAR2G_design1_mTFP_105_Venus_wt | depositor partial sequence | sequence record 50433 | Biosensor
CCATGGCACACCATCACCACCACCACGGGAGCGGGGAGCAGAAACTAATATCAGAGGAGGATCTTGGCTC
AGGTTCAGGATCCGAGGACAAGGGCATCGTGAAGGTGAAGTCCGACATCTCCATGGAGGAGGACTCCTTC
ATCTACGAGATACACCTCAAGGGCGAGAACTTCCCCCCCAACGGCCCCGTGATGCAGAAGAAGACCACCG
GCTGGGACGCCTCCACCGAGAGGATGTACGTGCGCGACGGCGTGCTGAAGGGCGACGTCAAGCACAAGCT
GCTGCTGGAGGGCGGCGGCCACCACCGCGTTGACTTCAAGACCATCTACAGGGCCAAGAAGGCGGTGAAG
CTGCCCGACTATCACTTTGTGGACCACCGCATCGAGATCCTGAACCACGACAAGGACTACAACAAGGTGA
CCGTTTACGAGAGCGCCGTGGCCCGCAACTCCACCGACGGCATGGACGAGCTGTACAAGGGTGCTAGCGG
AGGAATGGTGAGCAAGGGCGAGGAGACCACAATGGGCGTAATCAAGCCCGACATGAAGATCAAGCTGAAG
ATGGAGGGCAACGTGAATGGCCACGCCTTCGTGATCGAGGGCGAGGGCGAGGGCAAGCCCTACGACGGCA
CCAACACCATCAACCTGGAGGTGAAGGAGGGAGCCCCCCTGCCCTTCTCCTACGACATTCTGACCACCGC
GTTCGCCTACGGCAACAGGGCCTTCACCAAGTACCCCGACGACATCCCCAACTACTTCAAGCAGTCCTTC
CCCGAGGGCTACTCTTGGGAGCGCACCATGACCTTCTCCGGAATGGCGGACGAGGAGAAGCTGCCGCCCG
GCTGGGAGAAGCGCATGAGCCGCAGCTCAGGCCGAGTGTACTACTTCAACCACATCACTAACGCCAGCCA
GTGGGAGCGGCCCAGCGGCAACAGCAGCAGTGGTGGCAAAAACGGGCAGGGGGAGCCTGCCAGGAAGCTG
CGCATTCTGCAGTCGACTAGGGAGCAAGGGCTTGTGCCCGGGTCTAGAGGCGGAGGTGGTGGAGGAGGTG
GAGGTGGTGGAGGTGGAGGTGGAGGTGGTGGCGGTGGTGGAGGAGGAGGAGCTAGAGGCGGAGGTGGTGG
AGGAGGTGGAGGTGGTGGAGGTGGAGGTGGAGGTGGTGGCGGTGGTGGAGGAGGAGGAGCCAGCGGCGGA
GGTGGTGGAGGAGGTGGAGGTGGTGGAGGTGGAGGTGGAGGTGGTGGCGGTGGTGGAGGAGGAGGAACCG
GTGCTGACCAACTGACTGAAGAGTGGTCGACGGTACAGCGGACCGCGCCTGACGTACCACGTACACCAGT
AGGAAAGGCAAAGCTTTCATTCCAATTCCCGCGGGCGCGGGACATCGCGGCCGCGATGGTGAGCAAGGGC
GAGGAGCTGTTCACCGGGGTGGTGCCCATCCTGGTCGAGCTGGACGGCGACGTAAACGGCCACAAGTTCA
GCGTGTCCGGCGAGGGCGAGGGCGATGCCACCTACGGCAAGCTGACCCTGAAGCTGATCTGCACCACCGG
CAAGCTGCCCGTGCCCTGGCCCACCCTCGTGACCACCCTGGGCTACGGCCTGCAGTGCTTCGCCCGCTAC
CCCGACCACATGAAGCAGCACGACTTCTTCAAGTCCGCCATGCCCGAAGGCTACGTCCAGGAGCGCACCA
TCTTCTTCAAGGACGACGGCAACTACAAGACCCGCGCCGAGGTGAAGTTCGAGGGCGACACCCTGGTGAA
CCGCATCGAGCTGAAGGGCATCGACTTCAAGGAGGACGGCAACATCCTGGGGCACAAGCTGGAGTACAAC
TACAACAGCCACAACGTCTATATCACCGCCGACAAGCAGAAGAACGGCATCAAGGCCAACTTCAAGATCC
GCCACAACATCGAGGACGGCGGCGTGCAGCTCGCCGACCACTACCAGCAGAACACCCCCATCGGCGACGG
CCCCGTGCTGCTGCCCGACAACCACTACCTGAGCTACCAGTCCGCCCTGAGCAAAGACCCCAACGAGAAG
CGCGATCACATGGTCCTGCTGGAGTTCGTGACCGCCGCCGGGATCACTCTCGGCATGGACGAGCTGTACA
AGGGTACCGATATCCTTCAAAAAAAACTTGAAGAACTTGAACTTGACGAATGAGATATCTAATGACTCGA
G
