>Addgene plasmid #39818 | EKAR2G_design1_mTFP_105_Venus_wt | addgene partial sequence | sequence record 54627 | pTriExUP 5'-GGTTATTGTGCTGTCTCATCA-3'
ATACGACTCACTATAGGGGAATTGTGAGCGGATAACAATTCCCCGGAGTTAATCCGGGACCTTTAATTCA
ACCCAACACAATATATTATAGTTAAATAAGAATTATTATCAAATCATTTGTATATTAATTAAAATACTAT
ACTGTAAATTACATTTTATTTACAATCAAAGGAGATATACCATGGCACACCATCACCACCACCACGGGAG
CGGGGAGCAGAAACTAATATCAGAGGAGGATCTTGGCTCAGGTTCAGGATCCGAGGACAAGGGCATCGTG
AAGGTGAAGTCCGACATCTCCATGGAGGAGGACTCCTTCATCTACGAGATACACCTCAAGGGCGAGAACT
TCCCCCCCAACGGCCCCGTGATGCAGAAGAAGACCACCGGCTGGGACGCCTCCACCGAGAGGATGTACGT
GCGCGACGGCGTGCTGAAGGGCGACGTCAAGCACAAGCTGCTGCTGGAGGGCGGCGGCCACCACCGCGTT
GACTTCAAGACCATCTACAGGGCCAAGAAGGCGGTGAAGCTGCCCGACTATCACTTTGTGGACCACCGCA
TCGAGATCCTGAACCACGACAAGGACTACAACAAGGTGACCGTTTACGAGAGCGCCGTGGCCCGCAACTC
CACCGACGGCATGGACGAGCTGTACAAGGGTGCTAGCGGAGGAATGGTGAGCAAGGGCGAGGAGACCACA
ATGGGCGTAATCAAGCCCGACATGAAGATCAAGCTGAAGATGGAGGGCAACGTGAATGGCCACGCCTTCG
TGATCGAGGGCGAGGGCGAGGGCAAGCCCTACGACGGCACCAACACCATCAACCTGGAGGTGAAGGAGGG
AGCCCCCCTGCCCTTCTCCTACGACATTCTGACCACCGCGTTCGCCTACGGCAACAGGGCCTTCACCAAG
TACCCCGACGA
