>Addgene plasmid #39818 | EKAR2G_design1_mTFP_105_Venus_wt | addgene partial sequence | sequence record 54736 | pTriExDOWN 5'-TCGATCTCAGTGGTATTTGTG-3'
CCTTCTGATAGGCAGCCTGCACCTGAGGTTAATCACTTAGTGATGGTGATGGTGATGGTGGTGCTCGAGT
CATTAGATATCTCATTCGTCAAGTTCAAGTTCTTCAAGTTTTTTTTGAAGGATATCGGTACCCTTGTACA
GCTCGTCCATGCCGAGAGTGATCCCGGCGGCGGTCACGAACTCCAGCAGGACCATGTGATCGCGCTTCTC
GTTGGGGTCTTTGCTCAGGGCGGACTGGTAGCTCAGGTAGTGGTTGTCGGGCAGCAGCACGGGGCCGTCG
CCGATGGGGGTGTTCTGCTGGTAGTGGTCGGCGAGCTGCACGCCGCCGTCCTCGATGTTGTGGCGGATCT
TGAAGTTGGCCTTGATGCCGTTCTTCTGCTTGTCGGCGGTGATATAGACGTTGTGGCTGTTGTAGTTGTA
CTCCAGCTTGTGCCCCAGGATGTTGCCGTCCTCCTTGAAGTCGATGCCCTTCAGCTCGATGCGGTTCACC
AGGGTGTCGCCCTCGAACTTCACCTCGGCGCGGGTCTTGTAGTTGCCGTCGTCCTTGAAGAAGATGGTGC
GCTCCTGGACGTAGCCTTCGGGCATGGCGGACTTGAAGAAGTCGTGCTGCTTCATGTGGTCGGGGTAGCG
GGCGAAGCACTGCAGGCCGTAGCCCAGGGTGGTCACGAGGGTGGGCCAGGGCACGGGCAGCTTGCCGGTG
GTGCAGATCAGCTTCAGGGTCAGCTTGCCGTAGGTGGCATCGCCCTCGCCCTCGCCGGACACGCTGAACT
TGTGGCCGTTTACGTCGCCGTCCAGCTCGACCAGGATGGGCACCACCCCGGTGAACAGCTCCTCGCCCTT
GCTCACCATCGCGGCCGCGATGTCCCGCGCCCGCGGGAAT
