[The description below was written by a language model from this plasmid's Addgene catalogue record.]
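Description:
EKAR2G_design1_mTFP_105_Venus_wt is a genetically encoded FRET biosensor for ERK (extracellular signal-regulated kinase) activity, built in the Novagen pTriEx4 backbone. pTriEx-type vectors are designed so that a single plasmid can drive expression in mammalian, insect and bacterial cells, and the record accordingly lists all three vector types. The plasmid is about 7.05 kb in total, is maintained at high copy in E. coli, and is selected with ampicillin. No feature table is provided, so the specific origins and the regulatory elements used in the non-mammalian hosts are not itemised.

The payload is a synthetic insert of roughly 2.2 kb, described as an Erk activity reporter. It is cloned between PacI and XhoI sites that remain intact and is expressed from a promoter recorded as CMV. It carries an N-terminal His-Myc tag, which is useful for purification and immunodetection. The construct name indicates an mTFP donor paired with a Venus acceptor. The "105" and "wt" labels most likely mark particular fluorophore variants (for example a circular permutation of mTFP and unpermuted Venus) within one sensor design, but the record does not define these terms. In sensors of this class, phosphorylation of an ERK substrate sequence causes it to bind a phospho-recognition domain in the same molecule, which changes energy transfer between the two fluorescent proteins. The exact sensing module is not stated here, although part of the plasmid derives from an earlier published ERK activity sensor.

The construct belongs to a toolkit of FRET biosensor variants intended to optimise sensitivity, and it is used for live-cell imaging of ERK signalling in time and space.
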