Addgene plasmid #39818: EKAR2G_design1_mTFP_105_Venus_wt
Depositing lab: Olivier Pertz. Depositing organization: University of Basel. Publication: A Versatile Toolkit to Produce Sensitive FRET Biosensors to Visualize Signaling in Time and Space. Fritz RD, Letzelter M, Reimann A, Martin K, Fusco L, Ritsma L, Ponsioen B, Fluri E, Schulte-Merker S, van Rheenen J, Pertz O. Sci Signal. 2013 Jul 23;6(285):rs12. doi: 10.1126/scisignal.2004135. PubMed 23882122.
Backbone
  Vector backbone: pTriEx4
  Backbone manufacturer: Novagen
  Backbone size w/o insert (bp): 4900
  Total vector size (bp): 7050
  Vector type: Mammalian Expression, Bacterial Expression, Insect Expression
Growth in bacteria
  Bacterial resistance: Ampicillin, 100 μg/mL
  Growth temperature: 37°C
  Growth strain: Top10
  Copy number: High Copy
Gene/Insert
  Gene/Insert name: Erk activity reporter
  Species: Synthetic
  Insert size (bp): 2171
  Promoter: CMV
  Tag / fusion protein: His-Myc (N terminal on insert)
  Cloning method: Restriction Enzyme; 5′ cloning site PacI (not destroyed); 3′ cloning site XhoI (not destroyed)
  Sequencing primers: 5′ ctggttattgtgctgtctc; 3′ tcagtggtatttgtga
Resource information
  A portion of this plasmid was derived from a plasmid made by: Karel Svoboda, Janelia Farm Research Campus, Howard Hughes Medical Institute, Ashburn
Terms and licenses: Academic/Nonprofit Terms; Industry Terms: Not Available to Industry
Depositor comments: A genetically encoded fluorescent sensor of ERK activity. 2008. PNAS 205(49)
How to cite: EKAR2G_design1_mTFP_105_Venus_wt was a gift from Olivier Pertz (Addgene plasmid # 39818 ; http://n2t.net/addgene:39818 ; RRID:Addgene_39818)
